Addgene plasmid #161411: pDONR221-SLC7A9_STOP
Purpose: Gateway entry clone with codon-optimized ORF sequence for subcloning into custom expression vectors. Contains a STOP codon at the end of the codon-optimized ORF sequence.
Depositing lab: RESOLUTE Consortium & Giulio Superti-Furga. Depositing organization: CeMM Research Center for Molecular Medicine. Publication: The RESOLUTE consortium: unlocking SLC transporters for drug discovery. Superti-Furga G, Lackner D, Wiedmer T, Ingles-Prieto A, Barbosa B, Girardi E, Goldmann U, Gurtl B, Klavins K, Klimek C, Lindinger S, Lineiro-Retes E, Muller AC, Onstein S, Redinger G, Reil D, Sedlyarov V, Wolf G, Crawford M, Everley R, ... Steppan CM. Nat Rev Drug Discov. 2020 Jul;19(7):429-430. doi: 10.1038/d41573-020-00056-6. PubMed 32265506.
Backbone
  Vector backbone: pDONR221
  Backbone manufacturer: ThermoFisher Scientific
  Backbone size w/o insert (bp): 2550
  Vector type: Mammalian Expression
Growth in bacteria
  Bacterial resistance: Kanamycin, 50 μg/mL
  Growth temperature: 37°C
  Growth strain: NEB Stable
  Copy number: High Copy
Gene/Insert
  Gene/Insert name: SLC7A9 (alt name: CSNU3)
  Species: H. sapiens (human)
  Insert size (bp): 1464
  Entrez Gene: SLC7A9 (a.k.a. BAT1, CSNU3, FLJ94301)
  Cloning method: Gateway Cloning
  Sequencing primers: 5′ M13-fwd; 3′ M13-rev
Terms and licenses: Academic/Nonprofit Terms; Industry Terms
Depositor comments: This plasmid contains a STOP codon at the end of the codon-optimized ORF. For the version of this plasmid that does not contain a STOP codon, please see Addgene plasmid 132245 For more information on the full Resolute plasmid collection, please see www.addgene.org/depositor-collections/re-solute/. Please provide your feedback on this plasmid to the RESOLUTE consortium by filling out their RESOLUTE repository feedback form: https://forms.office.com/Pages/ResponsePage.aspx?id=0e05yklzmkS7rjFGQL4N7z4feCLQvEJAmVcOCM_u885UN1JJRko0Ukg4TVQwNTZLOUxPQVJWT1NHUCQlQCN0PWcu
How to cite: pDONR221-SLC7A9_STOP was a gift from RESOLUTE Consortium & Giulio Superti-Furga (Addgene plasmid # 161411 ; http://n2t.net/addgene:161411 ; RRID:Addgene_161411)
