[The description below was written by a language model from this plasmid's Addgene catalogue record and pLannotate feature annotations shown in this document.]
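Description:
pDONR221-SLC7A9_STOP is a Gateway entry clone built on the pDONR221 backbone, carrying a codon-optimized open reading frame for human SLC7A9 (also known as BAT1 or CSNU3). This gene encodes an amino acid transporter involved in high-affinity, sodium-independent uptake of cystine and neutral and dibasic amino acids (system b(0,+)-like activity), and it is thought to mediate cystine reabsorption in the kidney tubule. The full sequenced plasmid is about 4.0 kb and is maintained in E. coli at high copy through a ColE1/pUC-type origin, with selection by a kanamycin resistance gene (aminoglycoside phosphotransferase).

The ORF of roughly 1.46 kb sits between attL1 and attL2 sites, so it can be moved directionally by an LR Clonase reaction into any compatible destination vector. Although the catalogue lists the vector type as mammalian expression, the feature table shows no eukaryotic promoter upstream of the insert, so expression in cells depends on the regulatory elements and any tags supplied by the chosen destination vector. This version keeps a stop codon at the end of the ORF. It therefore suits untagged or N-terminally tagged expression rather than C-terminal fusions, and a companion clone without the stop codon exists for the latter. Other annotated elements are standard backbone features: a T7 promoter beyond attL2 oriented back toward the insert, rrnB T1 and T2 terminators that shield the cassette from read-through transcription, and short lacI and lacZα remnants. M13 forward and reverse primer sites flank the insert for sequence verification. The plasmid belongs to a consortium collection of solute carrier transporter clones made to support SLC research and drug discovery.
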