Features (pLannotate 1.2.2; 10 found; start..end, strand, type, name):
      1..100     +  protein_bind   attL1: mutant version of attL; recombination site for the Gateway® LR reaction LR Clonase™
    106..1566    +  CDS            SLC7A9: BAT1_HUMAN - Also known as BAT1. Experimental evidence at protein level: Swiss-Prot protein existence level 1. Involved in the high-affinity, sodium-independent transport of cystine and neutral and dibasic amino acids (system b(0,+)-like activity). Thought to be responsible for the high-affinity reabsorption of cystine in the kidney tubule. From Homo sapiens (Human).
   1571..1670    -  protein_bind   attL2: mutant version of attL; recombination site for the Gateway® LR reaction LR Clonase™
   1688..1706    -  promoter       T7 promoter: promoter for bacteriophage T7 RNA polymerase
   1840..2649    +  CDS            KanR: aminoglycoside phosphotransferase; aph(3')-Ia; confers resistance to kanamycin in bacteria or G418 (Geneticin®) in eukaryotes
   2796..3384    +  rep_origin     ori: high-copy-number ColE1/pMB1/pBR322/pUC origin of replication
   3567..3659    +  CDS            lacI (fragment): lac repressor; lacI; The lac repressor binds to the lac operator to inhibit transcription in E. coli. This inhibition can be relieved by adding lactose or isopropyl-β-D-thiogalactopyranoside (IPTG).
   3714..3741    -  terminator     rrnB T2 terminator: transcription terminator T2 from the E. coli rrnB gene
   3873..3916    +  terminator     rrnB T1 terminator: Escherichia coli rrnB; transcription terminator T1 from the E. coli rrnB gene
   3963..3999    -  CDS            lacZα (fragment): LacZα fragment of β-galactosidase; lacZ fragment
>Addgene plasmid #161411 | pDONR221-SLC7A9_STOP | addgene full sequence | sequence record 379422 | Addgene NGS Result
CAAATAATGATTTTATTTTGACTGATAGTGACCTGTTCGTTGCAACACATTGATGAGCAATGCTTTTTTA
TAATGCCAACTTTGTACAAAAAAGCAGGCTCCACCATGGGCGACACCGGACTGAGGAAGAGGAGAGAGGA
TGAGAAGTCCATCCAGTCTCAGGAGCCAAAGACCACATCCCTGCAGAAGGAGCTGGGCCTGATCAGCGGC
ATCTCCATCATCGTGGGCACCATCATCGGCAGCGGCATCTTCGTGAGCCCAAAGAGCGTGCTGTCCAATA
CAGAGGCAGTGGGACCATGCCTGATCATCTGGGCAGCATGTGGCGTGCTGGCCACCCTGGGCGCCCTGTG
CTTCGCCGAGCTGGGCACCATGATCACAAAGTCCGGCGGCGAGTACCCCTATCTGATGGAGGCCTACGGC
CCTATCCCAGCCTATCTGTTTTCTTGGGCCAGCCTGATCGTGATCAAGCCTACAAGCTTTGCCATCATCT
GCCTGAGCTTCTCCGAGTACGTGTGCGCCCCATTCTATGTGGGCTGTAAGCCCCCTCAGATCGTGGTGAA
GTGTCTGGCCGCCGCCGCCATCCTGTTTATCTCTACCGTGAATTCTCTGAGCGTGAGACTGGGCAGCTAC
GTGCAGAACATCTTCACAGCCGCCAAGCTGGTCATCGTGGCCATCATCATCATCAGCGGACTGGTGCTGC
TGGCACAGGGCAACACCAAGAATTTTGACAACTCCTTCGAGGGAGCACAGCTGAGCGTGGGAGCCATCTC
CCTGGCCTTTTACAATGGCCTGTGGGCCTATGATGGCTGGAATCAGCTGAACTACATCACAGAGGAGCTG
AGGAATCCATATCGCAACCTGCCCCTGGCCATCATCATCGGCATCCCTCTGGTGACCGCCTGCTACATCC
TGATGAACGTGTCCTACTTCACCGTGATGACCGCCACAGAGCTGCTGCAGTCTCAGGCAGTGGCAGTGAC
CTTCGGCGACAGGGTGCTGTACCCAGCATCCTGGATCGTGCCTCTGTTTGTGGCCTTCTCTACAATCGGC
GCCGCCAACGGCACCTGTTTTACAGCAGGCCGGCTGATCTACGTGGCAGGAAGAGAGGGCCACATGCTGA
AGGTGCTGTCCTATATCTCTGTGAGGCGCCTGACCCCAGCACCTGCCATCATCTTCTACGGCATCATCGC
CACAATCTATATCATCCCCGGCGATATCAATTCTCTGGTGAACTACTTCAGCTTTGCCGCCTGGCTGTTT
TATGGCCTGACCATCCTGGGCCTGATCGTGATGCGGTTCACAAGAAAGGAGCTGGAGCGCCCAATCAAGG
TGCCCGTGGTCATCCCTGTGCTGATGACCCTGATCAGCGTGTTCCTGGTGCTGGCCCCTATCATCTCCAA
GCCAACATGGGAGTACCTGTATTGCGTGCTGTTCATCCTGTCTGGCCTGCTGTTCTACTTTCTGTTCGTG
CACTATAAGTTCGGCTGGGCCCAGAAGATCAGCAAGCCCATCACCATGCACCTGCAGATGCTGATGGAGG
TGGTGCCACCCGAGGAGGACCCTGAGTAAGACCCAGCTTTCTTGTACAAAGTTGGCATTATAAGAAAGCA
TTGCTTATCAATTTGTTGCAACGAACAGGTCACTATCAGTCAAAATAAAATCATTATTTGCCATCCAGCT
GATATCCCCTATAGTGAGTCGTATTACATGGTCATAGCTGTTTCCTGGCAGCTCTGGCCCGTGTCTCAAA
ATCTCTGATGTTACATTGCACAAGATAAAAATATATCATCATGAACAATAAAACTGTCTGCTTACATAAA
CAGTAATACAAGGGGTGTTATGAGCCATATTCAACGGGAAACGTCGAGGCCGCGATTAAATTCCAACATG
GATGCTGATTTATATGGGTATAAATGGGCTCGCGATAATGTCGGGCAATCAGGTGCGACAATCTATCGCT
TGTATGGGAAGCCCGATGCGCCAGAGTTGTTTCTGAAACATGGCAAAGGTAGCGTTGCCAATGATGTTAC
AGATGAGATGGTCAGACTAAACTGGCTGACGGAATTTATGCCTCTTCCGACCATCAAGCATTTTATCCGT
ACTCCTGATGATGCATGGTTACTCACCACTGCGATCCCCGGAAAAACAGCATTCCAGGTATTAGAAGAAT
ATCCTGATTCAGGTGAAAATATTGTTGATGCGCTGGCAGTGTTCCTGCGCCGGTTGCATTCGATTCCTGT
TTGTAATTGTCCTTTTAACAGCGATCGCGTATTTCGTCTCGCTCAGGCGCAATCACGAATGAATAACGGT
TTGGTTGATGCGAGTGATTTTGATGACGAGCGTAATGGCTGGCCTGTTGAACAAGTCTGGAAAGAAATGC
ATAAACTTTTGCCATTCTCACCGGATTCAGTCGTCACTCATGGTGATTTCTCACTTGATAACCTTATTTT
TGACGAGGGGAAATTAATAGGTTGTATTGATGTTGGACGAGTCGGAATCGCAGACCGATACCAGGATCTT
GCCATCCTATGGAACTGCCTCGGTGAGTTTTCTCCTTCATTACAGAAACGGCTTTTTCAAAAATATGGTA
TTGATAATCCTGATATGAATAAATTGCAGTTTCATTTGATGCTCGATGAGTTTTTCTAATCAGAATTGGT
TAATTGGTTGTAACACTGGCAGAGCATTACGCTGACTTGACGGGACGGCGCAAGCTCATGACCAAAATCC
CTTAACGTGAGTTACGCGTCGTTCCACTGAGCGTCAGACCCCGTAGAAAAGATCAAAGGATCTTCTTGAG
ATCCTTTTTTTCTGCGCGTAATCTGCTGCTTGCAAACAAAAAAACCACCGCTACCAGCGGTGGTTTGTTT
GCCGGATCAAGAGCTACCAACTCTTTTTCCGAAGGTAACTGGCTTCAGCAGAGCGCAGATACCAAATACT
GTTCTTCTAGTGTAGCCGTAGTTAGGCCACCACTTCAAGAACTCTGTAGCACCGCCTACATACCTCGCTC
TGCTAATCCTGTTACCAGTGGCTGCTGCCAGTGGCGATAAGTCGTGTCTTACCGGGTTGGACTCAAGACG
ATAGTTACCGGATAAGGCGCAGCGGTCGGGCTGAACGGGGGGTTCGTGCACACAGCCCAGCTTGGAGCGA
ACGACCTACACCGAACTGAGATACCTACAGCGTGAGCTATGAGAAAGCGCCACGCTTCCCGAAGGGAGAA
AGGCGGACAGGTATCCGGTAAGCGGCAGGGTCGGAACAGGAGAGCGCACGAGGGAGCTTCCAGGGGGAAA
CGCCTGGTATCTTTATAGTCCTGTCGGGTTTCGCCACCTCTGACTTGAGCGTCGATTTTTGTGATGCTCG
TCAGGGGGGCGGAGCCTATGGAAAAACGCCAGCAACGCGGCCTTTTTACGGTTCCTGGCCTTTTGCTGGC
CTTTTGCTCACATGTTCTTTCCTGCGTTATCCCCTGATTCTGTGGATAACCGTATTACCGCCTTTGAGTG
AGCTGATACCGCTCGCCGCAGCCGAACGACCGAGCGCAGCGAGTCAGTGAGCGAGGAAGCGGAAGAGCGC
CCAATACGCAAACCGCCTCTCCCCGCGCGTTGGCCGATTCATTAATGCAGCTGGCACGACAGGTTTCCCG
ACTGGAAAGCGGGCAGTGAGCGCAACGCAATTAATACGCGTACCGCTAGCCAGGAAGAGTTTGTAGAAAC
GCAAAAAGGCCATCCGTCAGGATGGCCTTCTGCTTAGTTTGATGCCTGGCAGTTTATGGCGGGCGTCCTG
CCCGCCACCCTCCGGGCCGTTGCTTCACAACGTTCAAATCCGCTCCCGGCGGATTTGTCCTACTCAGGAG
AGCGTTCACCGACAAACAACAGATAAAACGAAAGGCCCAGTCTTCCGACTGAGCCTTTCGTTTTATTTGA
TGCCTGGCAGTTCCCTACTCTCGCGTTAACGCTAGCATGGATGTTTTCCCAGTCACGACGTTGTAAAACG
ACGGCCAGTCTTAAGCTCGGGCCC
