>Addgene plasmid #161411 | pDONR221-SLC7A9_STOP | depositor partial sequence | sequence record 312757 | Codon-optimized ORF of SLC7A9
ATGGGCGACACCGGACTGAGGAAGAGGAGAGAGGATGAGAAGTCCATCCAGTCTCAGGAGCCAAAGACCA
CATCCCTGCAGAAGGAGCTGGGCCTGATCAGCGGCATCTCCATCATCGTGGGCACCATCATCGGCAGCGG
CATCTTCGTGAGCCCAAAGAGCGTGCTGTCCAATACAGAGGCAGTGGGACCATGCCTGATCATCTGGGCA
GCATGTGGCGTGCTGGCCACCCTGGGCGCCCTGTGCTTCGCCGAGCTGGGCACCATGATCACAAAGTCCG
GCGGCGAGTACCCCTATCTGATGGAGGCCTACGGCCCTATCCCAGCCTATCTGTTTTCTTGGGCCAGCCT
GATCGTGATCAAGCCTACAAGCTTTGCCATCATCTGCCTGAGCTTCTCCGAGTACGTGTGCGCCCCATTC
TATGTGGGCTGTAAGCCCCCTCAGATCGTGGTGAAGTGTCTGGCCGCCGCCGCCATCCTGTTTATCTCTA
CCGTGAATTCTCTGAGCGTGAGACTGGGCAGCTACGTGCAGAACATCTTCACAGCCGCCAAGCTGGTCAT
CGTGGCCATCATCATCATCAGCGGACTGGTGCTGCTGGCACAGGGCAACACCAAGAATTTTGACAACTCC
TTCGAGGGAGCACAGCTGAGCGTGGGAGCCATCTCCCTGGCCTTTTACAATGGCCTGTGGGCCTATGATG
GCTGGAATCAGCTGAACTACATCACAGAGGAGCTGAGGAATCCATATCGCAACCTGCCCCTGGCCATCAT
CATCGGCATCCCTCTGGTGACCGCCTGCTACATCCTGATGAACGTGTCCTACTTCACCGTGATGACCGCC
ACAGAGCTGCTGCAGTCTCAGGCAGTGGCAGTGACCTTCGGCGACAGGGTGCTGTACCCAGCATCCTGGA
TCGTGCCTCTGTTTGTGGCCTTCTCTACAATCGGCGCCGCCAACGGCACCTGTTTTACAGCAGGCCGGCT
GATCTACGTGGCAGGAAGAGAGGGCCACATGCTGAAGGTGCTGTCCTATATCTCTGTGAGGCGCCTGACC
CCAGCACCTGCCATCATCTTCTACGGCATCATCGCCACAATCTATATCATCCCCGGCGATATCAATTCTC
TGGTGAACTACTTCAGCTTTGCCGCCTGGCTGTTTTATGGCCTGACCATCCTGGGCCTGATCGTGATGCG
GTTCACAAGAAAGGAGCTGGAGCGCCCAATCAAGGTGCCCGTGGTCATCCCTGTGCTGATGACCCTGATC
AGCGTGTTCCTGGTGCTGGCCCCTATCATCTCCAAGCCAACATGGGAGTACCTGTATTGCGTGCTGTTCA
TCCTGTCTGGCCTGCTGTTCTACTTTCTGTTCGTGCACTATAAGTTCGGCTGGGCCCAGAAGATCAGCAA
GCCCATCACCATGCACCTGCAGATGCTGATGGAGGTGGTGCCACCCGAGGAGGACCCTGAGTAA
